Addgene plasmid #148329: pnEA-NpG-DmNanos_116-163-I123M_AB
Purpose: Bacterial Expression of DmNanos_116-163-I123M
Depositing lab: Elisa Izaurralde. Depositing organization: Max Planck Institute for Developmental Biology. Publication: Distinct modes of recruitment of the CCR4-NOT complex by Drosophila and vertebrate Nanos. Raisch T, Bhandari D, Sabath K, Helms S, Valkov E, Weichenrieder O, Izaurralde E. EMBO J. 2016 May 2;35(9):974-90. doi: 10.15252/embj.201593634. Epub 2016 Mar 11. PubMed 26968986.
Backbone
  Vector backbone: Unknown
  Vector type: Bacterial Expression
Growth in bacteria
  Bacterial resistance: Ampicillin, 100 μg/mL
  Growth temperature: 37°C
  Growth strain: DH5alpha
  Copy number: Low Copy
Gene/Insert
  Gene/Insert name: DmNanos_116-163-I123M
  Species: D. melanogaster (fly)
  Entrez Gene: nos (a.k.a. Dmel_CG5637, CG5637, DRONANOS, Dmel\CG5637, Dronanos, NANOS, NOS, Nanos, Nos, l(3)07117, l(3)j3B6, l(3)j4B6, nNOS)
  Cloning method: Unknown
Terms and licenses: Academic/Nonprofit Terms; Industry Terms: Not Available to Industry
Depositor comments: sequence of isoform B given by NCBI: NM_001275794.1 or UniProt.: A0A0B4KGY5 Plasmids from this collection were made available to the research community and donated after the lab closed. Please note that the sequence provided by the depositing laboratory may be theoretical/predicted or based on Sanger sequencing results. There may be discrepancies between sequencing results obtained by Addgene and the depositor sequence. If an Addgene verified sequence is not available, please contact before placing your order to request that our lab fully sequence the plasmid.
How to cite: pnEA-NpG-DmNanos_116-163-I123M_AB was a gift from Elisa Izaurralde (Addgene plasmid # 148329 ; http://n2t.net/addgene:148329 ; RRID:Addgene_148329)
