[The description below was written by a language model from this plasmid's Addgene catalogue record and pLannotate feature annotations shown in this document.]
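Description:
pnEA-NpG-DmNanos_116-163-I123M_AB is a 6.5 kb bacterial expression plasmid for producing a short fragment of Drosophila melanogaster Nanos (residues 116–163, numbered according to isoform B, with an I123M substitution) as a GST fusion in E. coli. The catalogue lists the backbone as unknown, but the annotated features show a pET-like, pBR322-derived architecture. This comprises a ColE1/pMB1-type origin together with the bom site and the rop gene, which keeps copy number low and agrees with the "low copy" designation. There is also an ampicillin resistance cassette (bla with its own promoter) for selection. Remnants of the tetracycline resistance gene and its promoter flank the inserted cassettes. They appear only as fragments, so they are not expected to provide a functional marker.

Expression is driven by a T7 promoter followed by a lac operator and the phage T7 gene 10 ribosome binding site, with a T7 terminator downstream. A plasmid-borne lacI gene supplies the repressor, so transcription requires a host that provides T7 RNA polymerase and is induced with IPTG. The open reading frame begins with Schistosoma japonicum glutathione S-transferase, followed after a short linker by the Nanos fragment. The record does not state what the linker contains. GST allows glutathione affinity purification and pull-down assays. A small stretch annotated as matching a T7 gene 10-derived solubility tag lies just before the terminator and is probably vector-derived sequence rather than part of the fusion. The associated study examined how Drosophila and vertebrate Nanos proteins recruit the CCR4-NOT deadenylase complex, so this construct was presumably used for biochemical or structural work on that interaction. The record does not explain the purpose of the I123M change.
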