Features (pLannotate 1.2.2; 20 found; start..end, strand, type, name):
    104..208     +  promoter       AmpR promoter: bla
    209..1069    +  CDS            AmpR: β-lactamase; bla; confers resistance to ampicillin, carbenicillin, and related antibiotics
   1240..1828    +  rep_origin     ori: high-copy-number ColE1/pMB1/pBR322/pUC origin of replication
   2014..2156    -  misc_feature   bom: basis of mobility region from pBR322
   2258..2449    -  CDS            rop: Rop protein, which maintains plasmids at low copy number; rop
   2466..2846    +  CDS            YPB1_ECOLX: Protein predicted: Swiss-Prot protein existence level 4. From Escherichia coli.
   3088..3712    -  CDS            TcR (fragment): tetracycline efflux protein; tet; confers resistance to tetracycline
   3727..3748    -  protein_bind   CAP binding site: CAP binding activates transcription in the presence of cAMP. E. coli catabolite activator protein
   3761..4843    -  CDS            lacI: lac repressor; lacI; The lac repressor binds to the lac operator to inhibit transcription in E. coli. This inhibition can be relieved by adding lactose or isopropyl-β-D-thiogalactopyranoside (IPTG).
   4844..4921    -  promoter       lacI promoter: lacI
   4929..5208    -  CDS            TcR (fragment): tetracycline efflux protein; tet; confers resistance to tetracycline
   5230..5248    +  promoter       T7 promoter: promoter for bacteriophage T7 RNA polymerase
   5249..5273    +  protein_bind   lac operator: The lac repressor binds to the lac operator to inhibit transcription in E. coli. This inhibition can be relieved by adding lactose or isopropyl-β-D-thiogalactopyranoside (IPTG). lac repressor encoded by lacI
   5288..5310    +  RBS            RBS: efficient ribosome binding site from bacteriophage T7 gene 10 (Olins and Rangwala, 1989)
   5321..5971    +  CDS            GST: glutathione S-transferase from Schistosoma japonicum
   6031..6171    +  CDS            nos (fragment): NANOS_DROME - Experimental evidence at protein level: Swiss-Prot protein existence level 1. Maternal RNA-binding protein that is required for germ cells proliferation and self-renewal. Acts by forming a complex with pum and brat that regulates translation and mRNA stability. The complex binds to the Nanos Response Element (NRE), a 16 bp sequence in the hb mRNA 3'-UTR and prevents its translation. Controls posterior development. Rescuing factor for the abdominal defect of posterior group mutants. The other posterior group genes are not required for nanos function but rather play a role in local
   6200..6249    +  CDS            SET1 (fragment): solubility-enhancement tag derived from T7 phage gene 10B
   6257..6304    +  terminator     T7 terminator: transcription terminator for bacteriophage T7 RNA polymerase
   6327..6431    -  CDS            TcR (fragment): tetracycline efflux protein; tet; confers resistance to tetracycline
   6479..6507    -  promoter       tet promoter: E. coli promoter for tetracycline efflux protein gene
>Addgene plasmid #148329 | pnEA-NpG-DmNanos_116-163-I123M_AB | depositor full sequence | sequence record 290777 | Full Sequence
TTCTTGAAGACGAAAGGGCCTCGTGATACGCCTATTTTTATAGGTTAATGTCATGATAATAATGGTTTCT
TAGACGTCAGGTGGCACTTTTCGGGGAAATGTGCGCGGAACCCCTATTTGTTTATTTTTCTAAATACATT
CAAATATGTATCCGCTCATGAGACAATAACCCTGATAAATGCTTCAATAATATTGAAAAAGGAAGAGTAT
GAGTATTCAACATTTCCGTGTCGCCCTTATTCCCTTTTTTGCGGCATTTTGCCTTCCTGTTTTTGCTCAC
CCAGAAACGCTGGTGAAAGTAAAAGATGCTGAAGATCAGTTGGGTGCACGAGTGGGTTACATCGAACTGG
ATCTCAACAGCGGTAAGATCCTTGAGAGTTTTCGCCCCGAAGAACGTTTTCCAATGATGAGCACTTTTAA
AGTTCTGCTATGTGGCGCGGTATTATCCCGTGTTGACGCCGGGCAAGAGCAACTCGGTCGCCGCATACAC
TATTCTCAGAATGACTTGGTTGAGTACTCACCAGTCACAGAAAAGCATCTTACGGATGGCATGACAGTAA
GAGAATTATGCAGTGCTGCCATAACCATGAGTGATAACACTGCGGCCAACTTACTTCTGACAACGATCGG
AGGACCGAAGGAGCTAACCGCTTTTTTGCACAACATGGGGGATCATGTAACTCGCCTTGATCGTTGGGAA
CCGGAGCTGAATGAAGCCATACCAAACGACGAGCGTGACACCACGATGCCTGCAGCAATGGCAACAACGT
TGCGCAAACTATTAACTGGCGAACTACTTACTCTAGCTTCCCGGCAACAATTAATAGACTGGATGGAGGC
GGATAAAGTTGCAGGACCACTTCTGCGCTCGGCCCTTCCGGCTGGCTGGTTTATTGCTGATAAATCTGGA
GCCGGTGAGCGTGGGTCTCGCGGTATCATTGCAGCACTGGGGCCAGATGGTAAGCCCTCCCGTATCGTAG
TTATCTACACGACGGGGAGTCAGGCAACTATGGATGAACGAAATAGACAGATCGCTGAGATAGGTGCCTC
ACTGATTAAGCATTGGTAACTGTCAGACCAAGTTTACTCATATATACTTTAGATTGATTTAAAACTTCAT
TTTTAATTTAAAAGGATCTAGGTGAAGATCCTTTTTGATAATCTCATGACCAAAATCCCTTAACGTGAGT
TTTCGTTCCACTGAGCGTCAGACCCCGTAGAAAAGATCAAAGGATCTTCTTGAGATCCTTTTTTTCTGCG
CGTAATCTGCTGCTTGCAAACAAAAAAACCACCGCTACCAGCGGTGGTTTGTTTGCCGGATCAAGAGCTA
CCAACTCTTTTTCCGAAGGTAACTGGCTTCAGCAGAGCGCAGATACCAAATACTGTCCTTCTAGTGTAGC
CGTAGTTAGGCCACCACTTCAAGAACTCTGTAGCACCGCCTACATACCTCGCTCTGCTAATCCTGTTACC
AGTGGCTGCTGCCAGTGGCGATAAGTCGTGTCTTACCGGGTTGGACTCAAGACGATAGTTACCGGATAAG
GCGCAGCGGTCGGGCTGAACGGGGGGTTCGTGCACACAGCCCAGCTTGGAGCGAACGACCTACACCGAAC
TGAGATACCTACAGCGTGAGCTATGAGAAAGCGCCACGCTTCCCGAAGGGAGAAAGGCGGACAGGTATCC
GGTAAGCGGCAGGGTCGGAACAGGAGAGCGCACGAGGGAGCTTCCAGGGGGAAACGCCTGGTATCTTTAT
AGTCCTGTCGGGTTTCGCCACCTCTGACTTGAGCGTCGATTTTTGTGATGCTCGTCAGGGGGGCGGAGCC
TATGGAAAAACGCCAGCAACGCGGCCTTTTTACGGTTCCTGGCCTTTTGCTGGCCTTTTGCTCACATGTT
CTTTCCTGCGTTATCCCCTGATTCTGTGGATAACCGTATTACCGCCTTTGAGTGAGCTGATACCGCTCGC
CGCAGCCGAACGACCGAGCGCAGCGAGTCAGTGAGCGAGGAAGCGGAAGAGCGCCTGATGCGGTATTTTC
TCCTTACGCATCTGTGCGGTATTTCACACCGCATATATGGTGCACTCTCAGTACAATCTGCTCTGATGCC
GCATAGTTAAGCCAGTATACACTCCGCTATCGCTACGTGACTGGGTCATGGCTGCGCCCCGACACCCGCC
AACACCCGCTGACGCGCCCTGACGGGCTTGTCTGCTCCCGGCATCCGCTTACAGACAAGCTGTGACCGTC
TCCGGGAGCTGCATGTGTCAGAGGTTTTCACCGTCATCACCGAAACGCGCGAGGCAGCTGCGGTAAAGCT
CATCAGCGTGGTCGTGAAGCGATTCACAGATGTCTGCCTGTTCATCCGCGTCCAGCTCGTTGAGTTTCTC
CAGAAGCGTTAATGTCTGGCTTCTGATAAAGCGGGCCATGTTAAGGGCGGTTTTTTCCTGTTTGGTCACT
GATGCCTCCGTGTAAGGGGGATTTCTGTTCATGGGGGTAATGATACCGATGAAACGAGAGAGGATGCTCA
CGATACGGGTTACTGATGATGAACATGCCCGGTTACTGGAACGTTGTGAGGGTAAACAACTGGCGGTATG
GATGCGGCGGGACCAGAGAAAAATCACTCAGGGTCAATGCCAGCGCTTCGTTAATACAGATGTAGGTGTT
CCACAGGGTAGCCAGCAGCATCCTGCGATGCAGATCCGGAACATAATGGTGCAGGGCGCTGACTTCCGCG
TTTCCAGACTTTACGAAACACGGAAACCGAAGACCATTCATGTTGTTGCTCAGGTCGCAGACGTTTTGCA
GCAGCAGTCGCTTCACGTTCGCTCGCGTATCGGTGATTCATTCTGCTAACCAGTAAGGCAACCCCGCCAG
CCTAGCCGGGTCCTCAACGACAGGAGCACGATCATGCGCACCCGTGGCCAGGACCCAACGCTGCCCGAGA
TGCGCCGCGTGCGGCTGCTGGAGATGGCGGACGCGATGGATATGTTCTGCCAAGGGTTGGTTTGCGCATT
CACAGTTCTCCGCAAGAATTGATTGGCTCCAATTCTTGGAGTGGTGAATCCGTTAGCGAGGTGCCGCCGG
CTTCCATTCAGGTCGAGGTGGCCCGGCTCCATGCACCGCGACGCAACGCGGGGAGGCAGACAAGGTATAG
GGCGGCGCCTACAATCCATGCCAACCCGTTCCATGTGCTCGCCGAGGCGGCATAAATCGCCGTGACGATC
AGCGGTCCAGTGATCGAAGTTAGGCTGGTAAGAGCCGCGAGCGATCCTTGAAGCTGTCCCTGATGGTCGT
CATCTACCTGCCTGGACAGCATGGCCTGCAACGCGGGCATCCCGATGCCGCCGGAAGCGAGAAGAATCAT
AATGGGGAAGGCCATCCAGCCTCGCGTCGCGAACGCCAGCAAGACGTAGCCCAGCGCGTCGGCCGCCATG
CCGGCGATAATGGCCTGCTTCTCGCCGAAACGTTTGGTGGCGGGACCAGTGACGAAGGCTTGAGCGAGGG
CGTGCAAGATTCCGAATACCGCAAGCGACAGGCCGATCATCGTCGCGCTCCAGCGAAAGCGGTCCTCGCC
GAAAATGACCCAGAGCGCTGCCGGCACCTGTCCTACGAGTTGCATGATAAAGAAGACAGTCATAAGTGCG
GCGACGATAGTCATGCCCCGCGCCCACCGGAAGGAGCTGACTGGGTTGAAGGCTCTCAAGGGCATCGGTC
GAGATCCCGGTGCCTAATGAGTGAGCTAACTTACATTAATTGCGTTGCGCTCACTGCCCGCTTTCCAGTC
GGGAAACCTGTCGTGCCAGCTGCATTAATGAATCGGCCAACGCGCGGGGAGAGGCGGTTTGCGTATTGGG
CGCCAGGGTGGTTTTTCTTTTCACCAGTGAGACGGGCAACAGCTGATTGCCCTTCACCGCCTGGCCCTGA
GAGAGTTGCAGCAAGCGGTCCACGCTGGTTTGCCCCAGCAGGCGAAAATCCTGTTTGATGGTGGTTAACG
GCGGGATATAACATGAGCTGTCTTCGGTATCGTCGTATCCCACTACCGAGATATCCGCACCAACGCGCAG
CCCGGACTCGGTAATGGCGCGCATTGCGCCCAGCGCCATCTGATCGTTGGCAACCAGCATCGCAGTGGGA
ACGATGCCCTCATTCAGCATTTGCATGGTTTGTTGAAAACCGGACATGGCACTCCAGTCGCCTTCCCGTT
CCGCTATCGGCTGAATTTGATTGCGAGTGAGATATTTATGCCAGCCAGCCAGACGCAGACGCGCCGAGAC
AGAACTTAATGGGCCCGCTAACAGCGCGATTTGCTGGTGACCCAATGCGACCAGATGCTCCACGCCCAGT
CGCGTACCGTCTTCATGGGAGAAAATAATACTGTTGATGGGTGTCTGGTCAGAGACATCAAGAAATAACG
CCGGAACATTAGTGCAGGCAGCTTCCACAGCAATGGCATCCTGGTCATCCAGCGGATAGTTAATGATCAG
CCCACTGACGCGTTGCGCGAGAAGATTGTGCACCGCCGCTTTACAGGCTTCGACGCCGCTTCGTTCTACC
ATCGACACCACCACGCTGGCACCCAGTTGATCGGCGCGAGATTTAATCGCCGCGACAATTTGCGACGGCG
CGTGCAGGGCCAGACTGGAGGTGGCAACGCCAATCAGCAACGACTGTTTGCCCGCCAGTTGTTGTGCCAC
GCGGTTGGGAATGTAATTCAGCTCCGCCATCGCCGCTTCCACTTTTTCCCGCGTTTTCGCAGAAACGTGG
CTGGCCTGGTTCACCACGCGGGAAACGGTCTGATAAGAGACACCGGCATACTCTGCGACATCGTATAACG
TTACTGGTTTCACATTCACCACCCTGAATTGACTCTCTTCCGGGCGCTATCATGCCATACCGCGAAAGGT
TTTGCGCCATTCGATGGTGTCCGGGATCTCGACGCTCTCCCTTATGCGACTCCTGCATTAGGAAGCAGCC
CAGTAGTAGGTTGAGGCCGTTGAGCACCGCCGCCGCAAGGAATGGTGCATGCAAGGAGATGGCGCCCAAC
AGTCCCCCGGCCACGGGGCCTGCCACCATACCCACGCCGAAACAAGCGCTCATGAGCCCGAAGTGGCGAG
CCCGATCTTCCCCATCGGTGATGTCGGCGATATAGGCGCCAGCAACCGCACCTGTGGCGCCGGTGATGCC
GGCCACGATGCGTCCGGCGTAGAGGATCGAGATCTCGATCCCGCGAAATTAATACGACTCACTATAGGGG
AATTGTGAGCGGATAACAATTCCCCACTAGTAATAATTTTGTTTAACTTTAAGAAGGAGATATACCATGG
CCCCTATACTAGGTTATTGGAAAATTAAGGGCCTTGTGCAACCCACTCGACTTCTTTTGGAATATCTTGA
AGAAAAATATGAAGAGCATTTGTATGAGCGCGATGAAGGTGATAAATGGCGAAACAAAAAGTTTGAATTG
GGTTTGGAGTTTCCCAATCTTCCTTATTATATTGATGGTGATGTTAAATTAACACAGTCTATGGCCATCA
TACGTTATATAGCTGACAAGCACAACATGTTGGGTGGTTGTCCAAAAGAGCGTGCAGAGATTTCAATGCT
TGAAGGAGCGGTTTTGGATATTAGATACGGTGTTTCGAGAATTGCATATAGTAAAGACTTTGAAACTCTC
AAAGTTGATTTTCTTAGCAAGCTACCTGAAATGCTGAAAATGTTCGAAGATCGTTTATGTCATAAAACAT
ATTTAAATGGTGATCATGTAACCCATCCTGACTTCATGTTGTATGACGCTCTTGATGTTGTTTTATACAT
GGACCCAATGTGCCTGGATGCGTTCCCAAAATTAGTTTGTTTTAAAAAACGTATTGAAGCTATCCCACAA
ATTGATAAGTACTTGAAATCCAGCAAGTATATAGCATGGCCTTTGCAGGGCTGGCAAGCCACGTTTGGTG
GTGGCGACCATCCGCCAAAATCGGATGGTACCGGCAGCGGCCTGGAAGTTCTGTTCCAGGGGCCCCATAT
GCTCGAGAGTCACCAGCAAACGGACGAGATGGCGCGATCCTTGAAAATCTTTGCGCAGGTGACGACGGGC
GCAGCAGAAAATGCGGCTGGCTCGATGCAGGATGTGATGCAGGAGTTCGCGACCAATGGCTATGCCAGCG
ATGATCTCGGTTAATCTAGAGCTAGCCCTAGGAGATCCGGCTGCTAACAAAGCCCGAAAGGAAGCTGAGT
TGGCTGCTGCCACCGCTGAGCAATAACTAGCATAACCCCTTGGGGCCTCTAAACGGGTCTTGAGGGGTTT
TTTGCTGAAAGGAGGAACTATATCCGGATATCCCGCAAGAGGCCCGGCAGTACCGGCATAACCAAGCCTA
TGCCTACAGCATCCAGGGTGACGGTGCCGAGGATGACGATGAGCGCATTGTTAGATTTCATACACGGTGC
CTGACTGCGTTAGCAATTTAACTGTGATAAACTACCGCATTAAAGCTTATCGATGATAAGCTGTCAAACA
TGAGAA
